>Addgene plasmid #143086 | TFORF0964 | addgene full sequence | sequence record 399037 | Addgene NGS Result
TTAATGTAGTCTTATGCAATACTCTTGTAGTCTTGCAACATGGTAACGATGAGTTAGCAACATGCCTTAC
AAGGAGAGAAAAAGCACCGTGCATGCCGATTGGTGGAAGTAAGGTGGTACGATCGTGCCTTATTAGGAAG
GCAACAGACGGGTCTGACATGGATTGGACGAACCACTGAATTGCCGCATTGCAGAGATATTGTATTTAAG
TGCCTAGCTCGATACATAAACGGGTCTCTCTGGTTAGACCAGATCTGAGCCTGGGAGCTCTCTGGCTAAC
TAGGGAACCCACTGCTTAAGCCTCAATAAAGCTTGCCTTGAGTGCTTCAAGTAGTGTGTGCCCGTCTGTT
GTGTGACTCTGGTAACTAGAGATCCCTCAGACCCTTTTAGTCAGTGTGGAAAATCTCTAGCAGTGGCGCC
CGAACAGGGACTTGAAAGCGAAAGGGAAACCAGAGGAGCTCTCTCGACGCAGGACTCGGCTTGCTGAAGC
GCGCACGGCAAGAGGCGAGGGGCGGCGACTGGTGAGTACGCCAAAAATTTTGACTAGCGGAGGCTAGAAG
GAGAGAGATGGGTGCGAGAGCGTCAGTATTAAGCGGGGGAGAATTAGATCGCGATGGGAAAAAATTCGGT
TAAGGCCAGGGGGAAAGAAAAAATATAAATTAAAACATATAGTATGGGCAAGCAGGGAGCTAGAACGATT
CGCAGTTAATCCTGGCCTGTTAGAAACATCAGAAGGCTGTAGACAAATACTGGGACAGCTACAACCATCC
CTTCAGACAGGATCAGAAGAACTTAGATCATTATATAATACAGTAGCAACCCTCTATTGTGTGCATCAAA
GGATAGAGATAAAAGACACCAAGGAAGCTTTAGACAAGATAGAGGAAGAGCAAAACAAAAGTAAGACCAC
CGCACAGCAAGCGGCCGCTGATCTTCAGACCTGGAGGAGGAGATATGAGGGACAATTGGAGAAGTGAATT
ATATAAATATAAAGTAGTAAAAATTGAACCATTAGGAGTAGCACCCACCAAGGCAAAGAGAAGAGTGGTG
CAGAGAGAAAAAAGAGCAGTGGGAATAGGAGCTTTGTTCCTTGGGTTCTTGGGAGCAGCAGGAAGCACTA
TGGGCGCAGCGTCAATGACGCTGACGGTACAGGCCAGACAATTATTGTCTGGTATAGTGCAGCAGCAGAA
CAATTTGCTGAGGGCTATTGAGGCGCAACAGCATCTGTTGCAACTCACAGTCTGGGGCATCAAGCAGCTC
CAGGCAAGAATCCTGGCTGTGGAAAGATACCTAAAGGATCAACAGCTCCTGGGGATTTGGGGTTGCTCTG
GAAAACTCATTTGCACCACTGCTGTGCCTTGGAATGCTAGTTGGAGTAATAAATCTCTGGAACAGATTTG
GAATCACACGACCTGGATGGAGTGGGACAGAGAAATTAACAATTACACAAGCTTAATACACTCCTTAATT
GAAGAATCGCAAAACCAGCAAGAAAAGAATGAACAAGAATTATTGGAATTAGATAAATGGGCAAGTTTGT
GGAATTGGTTTAACATAACAAATTGGCTGTGGTATATAAAATTATTCATAATGATAGTAGGAGGCTTGGT
AGGTTTAAGAATAGTTTTTGCTGTACTTTCTATAGTGAATAGAGTTAGGCAGGGATATTCACCATTATCG
TTTCAGACCCACCTCCCAACCCCGAGGGGACCCATGCATTGCATCTCAATTAGTCAGCAACCAGGTGTGG
AAAGTCCCCAGGCTCCCCAGCAGGCAGAAGTATGCAAAGCATGCGTCTCAATTAGTCAGCAACCATAGTC
CCGCCCCTAACTCCGCCCATCCCGCCCCTAACTCCGCCCAGTTCCGCCCATTCTCCGCCCCATGGCTGAC
TAATTTTTTTTATTTATGCAGAGGCCGAGGCCGCCTCGGCCTCTGAGCTATTCCAGAAGTAGTGAGGAGG
CTTTTTTGGAGGCCTAGGCTTTTGCAAAAAGCTTTCTAGAGGTACCACCGGAGCTTACCATGACCGAGTA
CAAGCCCACGGTGCGCCTCGCCACCCGCGACGACGTCCCCAGGGCCGTACGCACCCTCGCCGCCGCGTTC
GCCGACTACCCCGCCACGCGCCACACCGTCGATCCGGACCGCCACATCGAGCGGGTCACCGAGCTGCAAG
AACTCTTCCTCACGCGCGTCGGGCTCGACATCGGCAAGGTGTGGGTCGCGGACGACGGCGCCGCCGTGGC
GGTCTGGACCACGCCGGAGAGCGTCGAAGCGGGGGCGGTGTTCGCCGAGATCGGCCCGCGCATGGCCGAG
TTGAGCGGTTCCCGGCTGGCCGCGCAGCAACAGATGGAAGGCCTCCTGGCGCCGCACCGGCCCAAGGAGC
CCGCGTGGTTCCTGGCCACCGTCGGCGTCTCGCCCGACCACCAGGGCAAGGGTCTGGGCAGCGCCGTCGT
GCTCCCCGGAGTGGAGGCGGCCGAGCGCGCCGGGGTGCCCGCCTTCCTGGAGACCTCCGCGCCCCGCAAC
CTCCCCTTCTACGAGCGGCTCGGCTTCACCGTCACCGCCGACGTCGAGGTGCCCGAAGGACCGCGCACCT
GGTGCATGACCCGCAAGCCCGGTGCCAGTTAACGAATTCTAGATCTTGAGACAAATGGCAGTATTCATCC
ACAATTTTAAAAGAAAAGGGGGGATTGGGGGGTACAGTGCAGGGGAAAGAATAGTAGACATAATAGCAAC
AGACATACAAACTAAAGAATTACAAAAACAAATTACAAAAATTCAAAATTTTCGGGTTTATTACAGGGAC
AGCAGAGATCCACTTTGGCGCCGGCTCGAGGCCTGCAGGTGCAAAGATGGATAAAGTTTTAAACAGAGAG
GAATCTTTGCAGCTAATGGACCTTCTAGGTCTTGAAAGGAGTGGGAATTGGCTCCGGTGCCCGTCAGTGG
GCAGAGCGCACATCGCCCACAGTCCCCGAGAAGTTGGGGGGAGGGGTCGGCAATTGAACCGGTGCCTAGA
GAAGGTGGCGCGGGGTAAACTGGGAAAGTGATGTCGTGTACTGGCTCCGCCTTTTTCCCGAGGGTGGGGG
AGAACCGTATATAAGTGCAGTAGTCGCCGTGAACGTTCTTTTTCGCAACGGGTTTGCCGCCAGAACACAG
GTAAGTGCCGTGTGTGGTTCCCGCGGGCCTGGCCTCTTTACGGGTTATGGCCCTTGCGTGCCTTGAATTA
CTTCCACCTGGCTGCAGTACGTGATTCTTGATCCCGAGCTTCGGGTTGGAAGTGGGTGGGAGAGTTCGAG
GCCTTGCGCTTAAGGAGCCCCTTCGCCTCGTGCTTGAGTTGAGGCCTGGCCTGGGCGCTGGGGCCGCCGC
GTGCGAATCTGGTGGCACCTTCGCGCCTGTCTCGCTGCTTTCGATAAGTCTCTAGCCATTTAAAATTTTT
GATGACCTGCTGCGACGCTTTTTTTCTGGCAAGATAGTCTTGTAAATGCGGGCCAAGATCTGCACACTGG
TATTTCGGTTTTTGGGGCCGCGGGCGGCGACGGGGCCCGTGCGTCCCAGCGCACATGTTCGGCGAGGCGG
GGCCTGCGAGCGCGGCCACCGAGAATCGGACGGGGGTAGTCTCAAGCTGGCCGGCCTGCTCTGGTGCCTG
GCCTCGCGCCGCCGTGTATCGCCCCGCCCTGGGCGGCAAGGCTGGCCCGGTCGGCACCAGTTGCGTGAGC
GGAAAGATGGCCGCTTCCCGGCCCTGCTGCAGGGAGCTCAAAATGGAGGACGCGGCGCTCGGGAGAGCGG
GCGGGTGAGTCACCCACACAAAGGAAAAGGGCCTTTCCGTCCTCAGCCGTCGCTTCATGTGACTCCACGG
AGTACCGGGCGCCGTCCAGGCACCTCGATTAGTTCTCGAGCTTTTGGAGTACGTCGTCTTTAGGTTGGGG
GGAGGGGTTTTATGCGATGGAGTTTCCCCACACTGAGTGGGTGGAGACTGAAGTTAGGCCAGCTTGGCAC
TTGATGTAATTCTCCTTGGAATTTGCCCTTTTTGAGTTTGGATCTTGGTTCATTCTCAAGCCTCAGACAG
TGGTTCAAAGTTTTTTTCTTCCATTTCAGGTGTCGTGAGGCTAGCACCGCCACCATGGCCAGCACTATTA
AGGAAGCCTTATCAGTTGTGAGTGAGGACCAGTCGTTGTTTGAGTGTGCCTACGGAACGCCACACCTGGC
TAAGACAGAGATGACCGCGTCCTCCTCCAGCGACTATGGACAGACTTCCAAGATGAGCCCACGCGTCCCT
CAGCAGGATTGGCTGTCTCAACCCCCAGCCAGGGTCACCATCAAAATGGAATGTAACCCTAGCCAGGTGA
ATGGCTCAAGGAACTCTCCTGATGAATGCAGTGTGGCCAAAGGCGGGAAGATGGTGGGCAGCCCAGACAC
CGTTGGGATGAACTACGGCAGCTACATGGAGGAGAAGCACATGCCACCCCCAAACATGACCACGAACGAG
CGCAGAGTTATCGTGCCAGCAGATCCTACGCTATGGAGTACAGACCATGTGCGGCAGTGGCTGGAGTGGG
CGGTGAAAGAATATGGCCTTCCAGACGTCAACATCTTGTTATTCCAGAACATCGATGGGAAGGAACTGTG
CAAGATGACCAAGGACGACTTCCAGAGGCTCACCCCCAGCTACAACGCCGACATCCTTCTCTCACATCTC
CACTACCTCAGAGAGACTCCTCTTCCACATTTGACTTCAGATGATGTTGATAAAGCCTTACAAAACTCTC
CACGGTTAATGCATGCTAGAAACACAGATTTACCATATGAGCCCCCCAGGAGATCAGCCTGGACCGGTCA
CGGCCACCCCACGCCCCAGTCGAAAGCTGCTCAACCATCTCCTTCCACAGTGCCCAAAACTGAAGACCAG
CGTCCTCAGTTAGATCCTTATCAGATTCTTGGACCAACAAGTAGCCGCCTTGCAAATCCAGGCAGTGGCC
AGATCCAGCTTTGGCAGTTCCTCCTGGAGCTCCTGTCGGACAGCTCCAACTCCAGCTGCATCACCTGGGA
AGGCACCAACGGGGAGTTCAAGATGACGGATCCCGACGAGGTGGCCCGGCGCTGGGGAGAGCGGAAGAGC
AAACCCAACATGAACTACGATAAGCTCAGCCGCGCCCTCCGTTACTACTATGACAAGAACATCATGACCA
AGGTCCATGGGAAGCGCTACGCCTACAAGTTCGACTTCCACGGGATCGCCCAGGCCCTCCAGCCCCACCC
CCCGGAGTCATCTCTGTACAAGTACCCCTCAGACCTCCCGTACATGGGCTCCTATCACGCCCACCCACAG
AAGATGAACTTTGTGGCGCCCCACCCTCCAGCCCTCCCCGTGACATCTTCCAGTTTTTTTGCTGCCCCAA
ACCCATACTGGAATTCACCAACTGGGGGTATATACCCCAACACTAGGCTCCCCACCAGCCATATGCCTTC
TCATCTGGGCACTTACTACTAGTAATGAACTAGTCCGTAACTTGAAAGTATTTCGATTTCTTGGCTTTAT
ATATCTTGTGGAAAGGACGATTACATAGGCTTTCCGCAGGAGTCACGCGTTAAGTCGACAATCAACCTCT
GGATTACAAAATTTGTGAAAGATTGACTGGTATTCTTAACTATGTTGCTCCTTTTACGCTATGTGGATAC
GCTGCTTTAATGCCTTTGTATCATGCTATTGCTTCCCGTATGGCTTTCATTTTCTCCTCCTTGTATAAAT
CCTGGTTGCTGTCTCTTTATGAGGAGTTGTGGCCCGTTGTCAGGCAACGTGGCGTGGTGTGCACTGTGTT
TGCTGACGCAACCCCCACTGGTTGGGGCATTGCCACCACCTGTCAGCTCCTTTCCGGGACTTTCGCTTTC
CCCCTCCCTATTGCCACGGCGGAACTCATCGCCGCCTGCCTTGCCCGCTGCTGGACAGGGGCTCGGCTGT
TGGGCACTGACAATTCCGTGGTGTTGTCGGGGAAATCATCGTCCTTTCCTTGGCTGCTCGCCTGTGTTGC
CACCTGGATTCTGCGCGGGACGTCCTTCTGCTACGTCCCTTCGGCCCTCAATCCAGCGGACCTTCCTTCC
CGCGGCCTGCTGCCGGCTCTGCGGCCTCTTCCGCGTCTTCGCCTTCGCCCTCAGACGAGTCGGATCTCCC
TTTGGGCCGCCTCCCCGCGTCGACTTTAAGACCAATGACTTACAAGGCAGCTGTAGATCTTAGCCACTTT
TTAAAAGAAAAGGGGGGACTGGAAGGGCTAATTCACTCCCAACGAAGACAAGATCTGCTTTTTGCTTGTA
CTGGGTCTCTCTGGTTAGACCAGATCTGAGCCTGGGAGCTCTCTGGCTAACTAGGGAACCCACTGCTTAA
GCCTCAATAAAGCTTGCCTTGAGTGCTTCAAGTAGTGTGTGCCCGTCTGTTGTGTGACTCTGGTAACTAG
AGATCCCTCAGACCCTTTTAGTCAGTGTGGAAAATCTCTAGCAGTACGTATAGTAGTTCATGTCATCTTA
TTATTCAGTATTTATAACTTGCAAAGAAATGAATATCAGAGAGTGAGAGGAACTTGTTTATTGCAGCTTA
TAATGGTTACAAATAAAGCAATAGCATCACAAATTTCACAAATAAAGCATTTTTTTCACTGCATTCTAGT
TGTGGTTTGTCCAAACTCATCAATGTATCTTATCATGTCTGGCTCTAGCTATCCCGCCCCTAACTCCGCC
CATCCCGCCCCTAACTCCGCCCAGTTCCGCCCATTCTCCGCCCCATGGCTGACTAATTTTTTTTATTTAT
GCAGAGGCCGAGGCCGCCTCGGCCTCTGAGCTATTCCAGAAGTAGTGAGGAGGCTTTTTTGGAGGCCTAG
GGACGTACCCAATTCGCCCTATAGTGAGTCGTATTACGCGCGCTCACTGGCCGTCGTTTTACAACGTCGT
GACTGGGAAAACCCTGGCGTTACCCAACTTAATCGCCTTGCAGCACATCCCCCTTTCGCCAGCTGGCGTA
ATAGCGAAGAGGCCCGCACCGATCGCCCTTCCCAACAGTTGCGCAGCCTGAATGGCGAATGGG
[124 nt withheld, positions 7064-7187]
C
[91 nt withheld, positions 7189-7279]
A
[49 nt withheld, positions 7281-7329]
CCTTTGACGTTGGAGTCCACGTTCTTT
[37 nt withheld, positions 7357-7393]
ACCCTATCTCGGTCTATTCTTTTGATTTATAAGGGATTTTGCCGATTTCGGCCTATTGGTTAAAAAATGA
GCTGATTTAACAAAAATTTAACGCGAATTTTAACAAAATATTAACGCTTACAATTTAGGTGGCACTTTTC
GGGGAAATGTGCGCGGAACCCCTATTTGTTTATTTTTCTAAATACATTCAAATATGTATCCGCTCATGAG
ACAATAACCCTGATAAATGCTTCAATAATATTGAAAAAGGAAGAGTATGAGTATTCAACATTTCCGTGTC
GCCCTTATTCCCTTTTTTGCGGCATTTTGCCTTCCTGTTTTTGCTCACCCAGAAACGCTGGTGAAAGTAA
AAGATGCTGAAGATCAGTTGGGTGCACGAGTGGGTTACATCGAACTGGATCTCAACAGCGGTAAGATCCT
TGAGAGTTTTCGCCCCGAAGAACGTTTTCCAATGATGAGCACTTTTAAAGTTCTGCTATGTGGCGCGGTA
TTATCCCGTATTGACGCCGGGCAAGAGCAACTCGGTCGCCGCATACACTATTCTCAGAATGACTTGGTTG
AGTACTCACCAGTCACAGAAAAGCATCTTACGGATGGCATGACAGTAAGAGAATTATGCAGTGCTGCCAT
AACCATGAGTGATAACACTGCGGCCAACTTACTTCTGACAACGATCGGAGGACCGAAGGAGCTAACCGCT
TTTTTGCACAACATGGGGGATCATGTAACTCGCCTTGATCGTTGGGAACCGGAGCTGAATGAAGCCATAC
CAAACGACGAGCGTGACACCACGATGCCTGTAGCAATGGCAACAACGTTGCGCAAACTATTAACTGGCGA
ACTACTTACTCTAGCTTCCCGGCAACAATTAATAGACTGGATGGAGGCGGATAAAGTTGCAGGACCACTT
CTGCGCTCGGCCCTTCCGGCTGGCTGGTTTATTGCTGATAAATCTGGAGCCGGTGAGCGTGGGTCTCGCG
GTATCATTGCAGCACTGGGGCCAGATGGTAAGCCCTCCCGTATCGTAGTTATCTACACGACGGGGAGTCA
GGCAACTATGGATGAACGAAATAGACAGATCGCTGAGATAGGTGCCTCACTGATTAAGCATTGGTAACTG
TCAGACCAAGTTTACTCATATATACTTTAGATTGATTTAAAACTTCATTTTTAATTTAAAAGGATCTAGG
TGAAGATCCTTTTTGATAATCTCATGACCAAAATCCCTTAACGTGAGTTTTCGTTCCACTGAGCGTCAGA
CCCCGTAGAAAAGATCAAAGGATCTTCTTGAGATCCTTTTTTTCTGCGCGTAATCTGCTGCTTGCAAACA
AAAAAACCACCGCTACCAGCGGTGGTTTGTTTGCCGGATCAAGAGCTACCAACTCTTTTTCCGAAGGTAA
CTGGCTTCAGCAGAGCGCAGATACCAAATACTGTTCTTCTAGTGTAGCCGTAGTTAGGCCACCACTTCAA
GAACTCTGTAGCACCGCCTACATACCTCGCTCTGCTAATCCTGTTACCAGTGGCTGCTGCCAGTGGCGAT
AAGTCGTGTCTTACCGGGTTGGACTCAAGACGATAGTTACCGGATAAGGCGCAGCGGTCGGGCTGAACGG
GGGGTTCGTGCACACAGCCCAGCTTGGAGCGAACGACCTACACCGAACTGAGATACCTACAGCGTGAGCT
ATGAGAAAGCGCCACGCTTCCCGAAGGGAGAAAGGCGGACAGGTATCCGGTAAGCGGCAGGGTCGGAACA
GGAGAGCGCACGAGGGAGCTTCCAGGGGGAAACGCCTGGTATCTTTATAGTCCTGTCGGGTTTCGCCACC
TCTGACTTGAGCGTCGATTTTTGTGATGCTCGTCAGGGGGGCGGAGCCTATGGAAAAACGCCAGCAACGC
GGCCTTTTTACGGTTCCTGGCCTTTTGCTGGCCTTTTGCTCACATGTTCTTTCCTGCGTTATCCCCTGAT
TCTGTGGATAACCGTATTACCGCCTTTGAGTGAGCTGATACCGCTCGCCGCAGCCGAACGACCGAGCGCA
GCGAGTCAGTGAGCGAGGAAGCGGAAGAGCGCCCAATACGCAAACCGCCTCTCCCCGCGCGTTGGCCGAT
TCATTAATGCAGCTGGCACGACAGGTTTCCCGACTGGAAAGCGGGCAGTGAGCGCAACGCAATTAATGTG
AGTTAGCTCACTCATTAGGCACCCCAGGCTTTACACTTTATGCTTCCGGCTCGTATGTTGTGTGGAATTG
TGAGCGGATAACAATTTCACACAGGAAACAGCTATGACCATGATTACGCCAAGCGCGCAATTAACCCTCA
CTAAAGGGAACAAAAGCTGGAGCTGCAAGC
Features (pLannotate 1.2.2; 31 found; start..end, strand, type, name):
      5..231     +  promoter       RSV promoter: Rous sarcoma virus enhancer/promoter
    232..412     +  LTR            5' LTR (truncated): truncated 5' long terminal repeat (LTR) from HIV-1
    459..584     +  misc_feature   HIV-1 Ψ: packaging signal of human immunodeficiency virus type 1
    568..931     +  CDS            HIV-1 gag (fragment): gag protein from human immunodeficiency virus 1; gag
   1077..1310    +  misc_feature   RRE: The Rev response element (RRE) of HIV-1 allows for Rev-dependent mRNA export from the nucleus to the cytoplasm.
   1687..1713    +  CDS            Rev (fragment): human immunodeficiency virus 1 (HIV-1) Rev protein; rev; enhances nuclear export of unspliced and incompletely spliced viral mRNAs
   1720..1743    +  promoter       SV40 promoter (fragment): SV40 early promoter
   1744..1815    +  promoter       SV40 promoter (fragment): SV40 enhancer and early promoter
   1839..1974    +  rep_origin     SV40 ori: SV40 origin of replication
   2020..2616    +  CDS            PuroR (fragment): puromycin N-acetyltransferase; pac from Streptomyces; confers resistance to puromycin
   2665..2782    +  misc_feature   cPPT/CTS: central polypurine tract and central termination sequence of HIV-1
   2847..2913    +  CDS            small t antigen (fragment): SV40 (simian virus 40) small t antigen
   2920..4098    +  promoter       EF-1α promoter: strong constitutive promoter for human elongation factor EF-1α
   4115..5479    +  CDS            ERG (fragment): ERG_HUMAN - Experimental evidence at protein level: Swiss-Prot protein existence level 1. Transcriptional regulator. May participate in transcriptional regulation through the recruitment of SETDB1 histone methyltransferase and subsequent modification of local chromatin structure. From Homo sapiens (Human).
   5495..5548    +  promoter       U6 promoter (fragment): RNA polymerase III promoter for human U6 snRNA
   5590..6178    +  misc_feature   WPRE: woodchuck hepatitis virus posttranscriptional regulatory element
   6229..6248    +  misc_feature   cPPT/CTS (fragment): central polypurine tract and central termination sequence of HIV-1
   6250..6483    +  LTR            3' LTR (ΔU3): self-inactivating 3' long terminal repeat (LTR) from HIV-1
   6561..6682    +  polyA_signal   SV40 poly(A) signal: SV40 polyadenylation signal
   6722..6857    +  rep_origin     SV40 ori: SV40 origin of replication
   6878..6896    -  promoter       T7 promoter: promoter for bacteriophage T7 RNA polymerase
   6904..7059    +  CDS            lacZα (fragment): LacZα fragment of β-galactosidase; lacZ fragment
   7064..7492    +  rep_origin     f1 ori (sequence partly withheld): f1 bacteriophage origin of replication; arrow indicates direction of (+) strand synthesis
   7545..7649    +  promoter       AmpR promoter: bla
   7650..8510    +  CDS            AmpR: β-lactamase; bla; confers resistance to ampicillin, carbenicillin, and related antibiotics
   8681..9269    +  rep_origin     ori: high-copy-number ColE1/pMB1/pBR322/pUC origin of replication
   9452..9544    +  CDS            lacI (fragment): lac repressor; lacI; The lac repressor binds to the lac operator to inhibit transcription in E. coli. This inhibition can be relieved by adding lactose or isopropyl-β-D-thiogalactopyranoside (IPTG).
   9557..9578    +  protein_bind   CAP binding site: CAP binding activates transcription in the presence of cAMP. E. coli catabolite activator protein
   9593..9623    +  promoter       lac promoter: promoter for the E. coli lac operon
   9631..9647    +  protein_bind   lac operator: The lac repressor binds to the lac operator to inhibit transcription in E. coli. This inhibition can be relieved by adding lactose or isopropyl-β-D-thiogalactopyranoside (IPTG). lac repressor encoded by lacI
   9692..9710    +  promoter       T3 promoter: promoter for bacteriophage T3 RNA polymerase
