[The description below was written by a language model from this plasmid's Addgene catalogue record and pLannotate feature annotations shown in this document.]
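Description:
TFORF0964 is a lentiviral mammalian expression plasmid built on the pLX_TRC317 backbone and carrying the human transcription factor ERG as a synthesized open reading frame. It belongs to a barcoded transcription factor ORF collection in which each clone carries a unique 24-bp barcode, so that the factor present in a given cell can be identified by sequencing in pooled overexpression screens. In bacteria it is maintained through a high-copy ColE1/pUC-type origin with ampicillin resistance (β-lactamase). An f1 origin and remnants of a lac/T7/T3 cloning region are also present in the backbone. The depositor notes that recombination can occur during propagation, which is common for LTR-containing plasmids.

The viral portion has a third-generation, self-inactivating layout. An RSV promoter drives a truncated HIV-1 5' LTR, followed by the Ψ packaging signal with a partial gag sequence, the Rev response element for nuclear export of the genomic RNA, and a cPPT/CTS. The cassette ends with a ΔU3 3' LTR and an SV40 polyadenylation signal. Within the transfer region, an SV40 early promoter drives puromycin N-acetyltransferase for selection of transduced cells. A separate EF-1α promoter drives the ERG coding sequence, with a WPRE downstream to enhance transcript stability and expression. The barcode is not annotated in the feature table. A short region between the ORF and the WPRE, scored as a U6 promoter fragment, may be related to it, but the record does not define its position. The construct is used to produce lentivirus for stable ERG overexpression, for example in directed differentiation screens.
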