Addgene plasmid #143086: TFORF0964
Purpose: Lentiviral vector for overexpressing transcription factor ORFs with unique 24-bp barcodes. Barcodes facilitate identification of transcription factors in pooled screens.
Depositing lab: Feng Zhang. Depositing organization: Broad Institute. Publication: A transcription factor atlas of directed differentiation. Joung J, Ma S, Tay T, Geiger-Schuller KR, Kirchgatterer PC, Verdine VK, Guo B, Arias-Garcia MA, Allen WE, Singh A, Kuksenko O, Abudayyeh OO, Gootenberg JS, Fu Z, Macrae RK, Buenrostro JD, Regev A, Zhang F. Cell. 2023 Jan 5;186(1):209-229.e26. doi: 10.1016/j.cell.2022.11.026. PubMed 36608654.
Backbone
  Vector backbone: pLX_TRC317
  Backbone manufacturer: Broad Institute Genetic Perturbation Platform
  Backbone size w/o insert (bp): 8264
  Vector type: Mammalian Expression, Lentiviral
  Selectable markers: Puromycin
Growth in bacteria
  Bacterial resistance: Ampicillin, 100 μg/mL
  Growth temperature: 37°C
  Growth strain: NEB Stable
  Copy number: High Copy
Gene/Insert
  Gene/Insert name: ERG
  Species: H. sapiens (human)
  Insert size (bp): 1469
  Entrez Gene: ERG (a.k.a. LMPHM14, erg-3, p55)
  Promoter: EF1a
  Cloning method: Unknown
  Sequencing primers: 5′ GGGTGGAGACTGAAGTTAGGCCAG; 3′ CACATAGCGTAAAAGGAGCAACATAG
Terms and licenses: Academic/Nonprofit Terms; Industry Terms: Not Available to Industry
Depositor comments: XM_017028288,ENST00000398905 . The transcription factor ORF portion of this plasmid was synthesized by Genewiz. Please test multiple small colonies in case of plasmid recombination. To make this collection available in a timely manner, a portion of this collection was not fully sequenced by Addgene. If an Addgene verified full plasmid sequence is not available, please contact us prior to placing an order to request the full sequence.
How to cite: TFORF0964 was a gift from Feng Zhang (Addgene plasmid # 143086 ; http://n2t.net/addgene:143086 ; RRID:Addgene_143086)
