>Addgene plasmid #143086 | TFORF0964 | depositor partial sequence | sequence record 281396 | Insert
ACCGCCACCATGGCCAGCACTATTAAGGAAGCCTTATCAGTTGTGAGTGAGGACCAGTCGTTGTTTGAGT
GTGCCTACGGAACGCCACACCTGGCTAAGACAGAGATGACCGCGTCCTCCTCCAGCGACTATGGACAGAC
TTCCAAGATGAGCCCACGCGTCCCTCAGCAGGATTGGCTGTCTCAACCCCCAGCCAGGGTCACCATCAAA
ATGGAATGTAACCCTAGCCAGGTGAATGGCTCAAGGAACTCTCCTGATGAATGCAGTGTGGCCAAAGGCG
GGAAGATGGTGGGCAGCCCAGACACCGTTGGGATGAACTACGGCAGCTACATGGAGGAGAAGCACATGCC
ACCCCCAAACATGACCACGAACGAGCGCAGAGTTATCGTGCCAGCAGATCCTACGCTATGGAGTACAGAC
CATGTGCGGCAGTGGCTGGAGTGGGCGGTGAAAGAATATGGCCTTCCAGACGTCAACATCTTGTTATTCC
AGAACATCGATGGGAAGGAACTGTGCAAGATGACCAAGGACGACTTCCAGAGGCTCACCCCCAGCTACAA
CGCCGACATCCTTCTCTCACATCTCCACTACCTCAGAGAGACTCCTCTTCCACATTTGACTTCAGATGAT
GTTGATAAAGCCTTACAAAACTCTCCACGGTTAATGCATGCTAGAAACACAGATTTACCATATGAGCCCC
CCAGGAGATCAGCCTGGACCGGTCACGGCCACCCCACGCCCCAGTCGAAAGCTGCTCAACCATCTCCTTC
CACAGTGCCCAAAACTGAAGACCAGCGTCCTCAGTTAGATCCTTATCAGATTCTTGGACCAACAAGTAGC
CGCCTTGCAAATCCAGGCAGTGGCCAGATCCAGCTTTGGCAGTTCCTCCTGGAGCTCCTGTCGGACAGCT
CCAACTCCAGCTGCATCACCTGGGAAGGCACCAACGGGGAGTTCAAGATGACGGATCCCGACGAGGTGGC
CCGGCGCTGGGGAGAGCGGAAGAGCAAACCCAACATGAACTACGATAAGCTCAGCCGCGCCCTCCGTTAC
TACTATGACAAGAACATCATGACCAAGGTCCATGGGAAGCGCTACGCCTACAAGTTCGACTTCCACGGGA
TCGCCCAGGCCCTCCAGCCCCACCCCCCGGAGTCATCTCTGTACAAGTACCCCTCAGACCTCCCGTACAT
GGGCTCCTATCACGCCCACCCACAGAAGATGAACTTTGTGGCGCCCCACCCTCCAGCCCTCCCCGTGACA
TCTTCCAGTTTTTTTGCTGCCCCAAACCCATACTGGAATTCACCAACTGGGGGTATATACCCCAACACTA
GGCTCCCCACCAGCCATATGCCTTCTCATCTGGGCACTTACTACTAGTAATGAACTAGTCCGTAACTTGA
AAGTATTTCGATTTCTTGGCTTTATATATCTTGTGGAAAGGACGATTACATAGGCTTTCCGCAGGAGTC
