>Addgene plasmid #143086 | TFORF0964 | depositor partial sequence | sequence record 281397 | Barcode
TTACATAGGCTTTCCGCAGGAGTC
